Addgene plasmid #90829: PCNA G4.1 gRNA
Purpose: 3rd generation lentiviral gRNA plasmid targeting human PCNA
Depositing lab: Iain Cheeseman. Depositing organization: Whitehead Institute for Biomedical Research. Publication: Large-Scale Analysis of CRISPR/Cas9 Cell-Cycle Knockouts Reveals the Diversity of p53-Dependent Responses to Cell-Cycle Defects. McKinley KL, Cheeseman IM. Dev Cell. 2017 Feb 27;40(4):405-420.e2. doi: 10.1016/j.devcel.2017.01.012. Epub 2017 Feb 16. PubMed 28216383.
Backbone
  Vector backbone: pLenti-sgRNA
  Backbone manufacturer: Eric Lander & David Sabatini labs (Addgene plasmid #71409)
  Backbone size w/o insert (bp): 9151
  Vector type: Lentiviral, CRISPR
  Selectable markers: Puromycin
Growth in bacteria
  Bacterial resistance: Ampicillin, 100 μg/mL
  Growth temperature: 37°C
  Growth strain: NEB Stable
  Copy number: Unknown
Gene/Insert
  Gene/Insert name: PCNA (Guide Designation G4.1) (alt name: pKMKO series)
  gRNA/shRNA sequence: CACCGTTCGAGGCGCGCCTGGTCC
  Species: H. sapiens (human)
  Promoter: U6
  Cloning method: Restriction Enzyme; 5′ cloning site BsmBI (destroyed during cloning); 3′ cloning site BsmBI (destroyed during cloning)
  Sequencing primers: 5′ hU6-F (5'-GAGGGCCTATTTCCCATGATT-3'); 3′ EF1a-R (5'-CACGGCGACTACTGCACTTA-3')
Terms and licenses: Academic/Nonprofit Terms; Industry Terms: Not Available to Industry
Depositor comments: Please note that gRNA target sequence listed is not strictly the 20nt spacer sequence, but also contains the 5' BsmBI overhang. For more information about knockout human cell lines generated using this plasmid, please see http://cellcycleknockouts.wi.mit.edu/ .
How to cite: PCNA G4.1 gRNA was a gift from Iain Cheeseman (Addgene plasmid # 90829 ; http://n2t.net/addgene:90829 ; RRID:Addgene_90829)
