[The description below was written by a language model from this plasmid's Addgene catalogue record and pLannotate feature annotations shown in this document.]
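Description:
PCNA G4.1 gRNA is a third-generation lentiviral CRISPR guide RNA plasmid built on the pLenti-sgRNA backbone and designed to target human PCNA. It is propagated in E. coli through a high-copy ColE1/pUC-type origin with ampicillin resistance (bla). An f1 origin and remnants of a lac/lacZα cloning region, with T3 and T7 promoters, are also annotated in the bacterial portion. The catalogue gives a backbone size of 9,151 bp without insert, whereas the annotated full sequence is 7,301 nt. This is probably because BsmBI cloning replaces a stuffer fragment with the short guide oligonucleotide, but the record does not say so.

The lentiviral cassette begins with an RSV promoter fused to a truncated HIV-1 5′ LTR, which makes genomic RNA production in packaging cells Tat-independent. It is followed by the Ψ packaging signal with a gag fragment, the RRE for Rev-dependent nuclear export, and a cPPT/CTS. A self-inactivating ΔU3 3′ LTR closes the cassette, and an SV40 poly(A) signal and SV40 origin lie downstream of it. Inside the cassette, a human U6 Pol III promoter drives the PCNA-specific spacer joined to the S. pyogenes sgRNA scaffold, which is annotated as a tracrRNA fragment. The spacer was inserted between BsmBI sites that were destroyed during cloning. A separate EF-1α core promoter expresses puromycin N-acetyltransferase, with a WPRE to enhance expression, so transduced mammalian cells can be selected with puromycin.

The plasmid carries no Cas9, so the nuclease must be supplied separately, for example by a Cas9-expressing cell line. It belongs to a series of guides used to generate knockouts of cell-cycle genes in human cells, here for disrupting PCNA.
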