Features (pLannotate 1.2.2; 27 found; start..end, strand, type, name):
     81..102     +  protein_bind   CAP binding site: CAP binding activates transcription in the presence of cAMP. E. coli catabolite activator protein
    117..147     +  promoter       lac promoter: promoter for the E. coli lac operon
    155..171     +  protein_bind   lac operator: The lac repressor binds to the lac operator to inhibit transcription in E. coli. This inhibition can be relieved by adding lactose or isopropyl-β-D-thiogalactopyranoside (IPTG). lac repressor encoded by lacI
    216..234     +  promoter       T3 promoter: promoter for bacteriophage T3 RNA polymerase
    262..488     +  promoter       RSV promoter: Rous sarcoma virus enhancer/promoter
    489..669     +  LTR            5' LTR (truncated): truncated 5' long terminal repeat (LTR) from HIV-1
    716..841     +  misc_feature   HIV-1 Ψ: packaging signal of human immunodeficiency virus type 1
    825..1188    +  CDS            HIV-1 gag (fragment): gag protein from human immunodeficiency virus 1; gag
   1334..1567    +  misc_feature   RRE: The Rev response element (RRE) of HIV-1 allows for Rev-dependent mRNA export from the nucleus to the cytoplasm.
   1944..1970    +  CDS            Rev (fragment): human immunodeficiency virus 1 (HIV-1) Rev protein; rev; enhances nuclear export of unspliced and incompletely spliced viral mRNAs
   1974..2214    +  promoter       U6 promoter: RNA polymerase III promoter for human U6 snRNA
   2261..2328    +  misc_RNA       tracrRNA (fragment): trans-activating CRISPR RNA for the Streptococcus pyogenes CRISPR/Cas9 system
   2377..2494    +  misc_feature   cPPT/CTS: central polypurine tract and central termination sequence of HIV-1
   2563..2774    +  promoter       EF-1α core promoter: core promoter for human elongation factor EF-1α
   2800..3399    +  CDS            PuroR (fragment): puromycin N-acetyltransferase; pac from Streptomyces; confers resistance to puromycin
   3415..4003    +  misc_feature   WPRE: woodchuck hepatitis virus posttranscriptional regulatory element
   4054..4073    +  misc_feature   cPPT/CTS (fragment): central polypurine tract and central termination sequence of HIV-1
   4075..4308    +  LTR            3' LTR (ΔU3): self-inactivating 3' long terminal repeat (LTR) from HIV-1
   4386..4507    +  polyA_signal   SV40 poly(A) signal: SV40 polyadenylation signal
   4547..4682    +  rep_origin     SV40 ori: SV40 origin of replication
   4703..4721    -  promoter       T7 promoter: promoter for bacteriophage T7 RNA polymerase
   4729..4884    +  CDS            lacZα (fragment): LacZα fragment of β-galactosidase; lacZ fragment
   4889..5317    +  rep_origin     f1 ori (sequence partly withheld): f1 bacteriophage origin of replication; arrow indicates direction of (+) strand synthesis
   5370..5474    +  promoter       AmpR promoter: bla
   5475..6335    +  CDS            AmpR: β-lactamase; bla; confers resistance to ampicillin, carbenicillin, and related antibiotics
   6506..7094    +  rep_origin     ori: high-copy-number ColE1/pMB1/pBR322/pUC origin of replication
   7277..68      +  CDS            lacI (fragment) (across the origin): lac repressor; lacI; The lac repressor binds to the lac operator to inhibit transcription in E. coli. This inhibition can be relieved by adding lactose or isopropyl-β-D-thiogalactopyranoside (IPTG).
>Addgene plasmid #90829 | PCNA G4.1 gRNA | addgene full sequence | sequence record 190015
CCCGCGCGTTGGCCGATTCATTAATGCAGCTGGCACGACAGGTTTCCCGACTGGAAAGCGGGCAGTGAGC
GCAACGCAATTAATGTGAGTTAGCTCACTCATTAGGCACCCCAGGCTTTACACTTTATGCTTCCGGCTCG
TATGTTGTGTGGAATTGTGAGCGGATAACAATTTCACACAGGAAACAGCTATGACCATGATTACGCCAAG
CGCGCAATTAACCCTCACTAAAGGGAACAAAAGCTGGAGCTGCAAGCTTAATGTAGTCTTATGCAATACT
CTTGTAGTCTTGCAACATGGTAACGATGAGTTAGCAACATGCCTTACAAGGAGAGAAAAAGCACCGTGCA
TGCCGATTGGTGGAAGTAAGGTGGTACGATCGTGCCTTATTAGGAAGGCAACAGACGGGTCTGACATGGA
TTGGACGAACCACTGAATTGCCGCATTGCAGAGATATTGTATTTAAGTGCCTAGCTCGATACATAAACGG
GTCTCTCTGGTTAGACCAGATCTGAGCCTGGGAGCTCTCTGGCTAACTAGGGAACCCACTGCTTAAGCCT
CAATAAAGCTTGCCTTGAGTGCTTCAAGTAGTGTGTGCCCGTCTGTTGTGTGACTCTGGTAACTAGAGAT
CCCTCAGACCCTTTTAGTCAGTGTGGAAAATCTCTAGCAGTGGCGCCCGAACAGGGACTTGAAAGCGAAA
GGGAAACCAGAGGAGCTCTCTCGACGCAGGACTCGGCTTGCTGAAGCGCGCACGGCAAGAGGCGAGGGGC
GGCGACTGGTGAGTACGCCAAAAATTTTGACTAGCGGAGGCTAGAAGGAGAGAGATGGGTGCGAGAGCGT
CAGTATTAAGCGGGGGAGAATTAGATCGCGATGGGAAAAAATTCGGTTAAGGCCAGGGGGAAAGAAAAAA
TATAAATTAAAACATATAGTATGGGCAAGCAGGGAGCTAGAACGATTCGCAGTTAATCCTGGCCTGTTAG
AAACATCAGAAGGCTGTAGACAAATACTGGGACAGCTACAACCATCCCTTCAGACAGGATCAGAAGAACT
TAGATCATTATATAATACAGTAGCAACCCTCTATTGTGTGCATCAAAGGATAGAGATAAAAGACACCAAG
GAAGCTTTAGACAAGATAGAGGAAGAGCAAAACAAAAGTAAGACCACCGCACAGCAAGCGGCCGCTGATC
TTCAGACCTGGAGGAGGAGATATGAGGGACAATTGGAGAAGTGAATTATATAAATATAAAGTAGTAAAAA
TTGAACCATTAGGAGTAGCACCCACCAAGGCAAAGAGAAGAGTGGTGCAGAGAGAAAAAAGAGCAGTGGG
AATAGGAGCTTTGTTCCTTGGGTTCTTGGGAGCAGCAGGAAGCACTATGGGCGCAGCGTCAATGACGCTG
ACGGTACAGGCCAGACAATTATTGTCTGGTATAGTGCAGCAGCAGAACAATTTGCTGAGGGCTATTGAGG
CGCAACAGCATCTGTTGCAACTCACAGTCTGGGGCATCAAGCAGCTCCAGGCAAGAATCCTGGCTGTGGA
AAGATACCTAAAGGATCAACAGCTCCTGGGGATTTGGGGTTGCTCTGGAAAACTCATTTGCACCACTGCT
GTGCCTTGGAATGCTAGTTGGAGTAATAAATCTCTGGAACAGATTTGGAATCACACGACCTGGATGGAGT
GGGACAGAGAAATTAACAATTACACAAGCTTAATACACTCCTTAATTGAAGAATCGCAAAACCAGCAAGA
AAAGAATGAACAAGAATTATTGGAATTAGATAAATGGGCAAGTTTGTGGAATTGGTTTAACATAACAAAT
TGGCTGTGGTATATAAAATTATTCATAATGATAGTAGGAGGCTTGGTAGGTTTAAGAATAGTTTTTGCTG
TACTTTCTATAGTGAATAGAGTTAGGCAGGGATATTCACCATTATCGTTTCAGACCCACCTCCCAACCCC
GAGGGGACCCAGAGAGGGCCTATTTCCCATGATTCCTTCATATTTGCATATACGATACAAGGCTGTTAGA
GAGATAATTAGAATTAATTTGACTGTAAACACAAAGATATTAGTACAAAATACGTGACGTAGAAAGTAAT
AATTTCTTGGGTAGTTTGCAGTTTTAAAATTATGTTTTAAAATGGACTATCATATGCTTACCGTAACTTG
AAAGTATTTCGATTTCTTGGCTTTATATATCTTGTGGAAAGGACGAAACACCGTTCGAGGCGCGCCTGGT
CCGTTTAAGAGCTATGCTGGAAACAGCATAGCAAGTTTAAATAAGGCTAGTCCGTTATCAACTTGAAAAA
GTGGCACCGAGTCGGTGCTTTTTTTGAATTCTAGATCTTGAGACAAATGGCAGTATTCATCCACAATTTT
AAAAGAAAAGGGGGGATTGGGGGGTACAGTGCAGGGGAAAGAATAGTAGACATAATAGCAACAGACATAC
AAACTAAAGAATTACAAAAACAAATTACAAAAATTCAAAATTTTCGGGTTTATTACAGGGACAGCAGAGA
TCCACTTTGGCGCCGGCTCGAGTGGCTCCGGTGCCCGTCAGTGGGCAGAGCGCACATCGCCCACAGTCCC
CGAGAAGTTGGGGGGAGGGGTCGGCAATTGAACCGGTGCCTAGAGAAGGTGGCGCGGGGTAAACTGGGAA
AGTGATGTCGTGTACTGGCTCCGCCTTTTTCCCGAGGGTGGGGGAGAACCGTATATAAGTGCAGTAGTCG
CCGTGAACGTTCTTTTTCGCAACGGGTTTGCCGCCAGAACACAGGTGTCGTGACGCGGGATCCGCCACCA
TGACCGAGTACAAGCCCACGGTGCGCCTCGCCACCCGCGACGACGTCCCCAGGGCCGTACGCACCCTCGC
CGCCGCGTTCGCCGACTACCCCGCCACGCGCCACACCGTCGATCCGGACCGCCACATCGAGCGGGTCACC
GAGCTGCAAGAACTCTTCCTCACGCGCGTCGGGCTCGACATCGGCAAGGTGTGGGTCGCGGACGACGGCG
CCGCGGTGGCGGTCTGGACCACGCCGGAGAGCGTCGAAGCGGGGGCGGTGTTCGCCGAGATCGGCCCGCG
CATGGCCGAGTTGAGCGGTTCCCGGCTGGCCGCGCAGCAACAGATGGAAGGCCTCCTGGCGCCGCACCGG
CCCAAGGAGCCCGCGTGGTTCCTGGCCACCGTCGGAGTCTCGCCCGACCACCAGGGCAAGGGTCTGGGCA
GCGCCGTCGTGCTCCCCGGAGTGGAGGCGGCCGAGCGCGCCGGGGTGCCCGCCTTCCTGGAGACCTCCGC
GCCCCGCAACCTCCCCTTCTACGAGCGGCTCGGCTTCACCGTCACCGCCGACGTCGAGGTGCCCGAAGGA
CCGCGCACCTGGTGCATGACCCGCAAGCCCGGTGCCTGAACGCGTTAAGTCGACAATCAACCTCTGGATT
ACAAAATTTGTGAAAGATTGACTGGTATTCTTAACTATGTTGCTCCTTTTACGCTATGTGGATACGCTGC
TTTAATGCCTTTGTATCATGCTATTGCTTCCCGTATGGCTTTCATTTTCTCCTCCTTGTATAAATCCTGG
TTGCTGTCTCTTTATGAGGAGTTGTGGCCCGTTGTCAGGCAACGTGGCGTGGTGTGCACTGTGTTTGCTG
ACGCAACCCCCACTGGTTGGGGCATTGCCACCACCTGTCAGCTCCTTTCCGGGACTTTCGCTTTCCCCCT
CCCTATTGCCACGGCGGAACTCATCGCCGCCTGCCTTGCCCGCTGCTGGACAGGGGCTCGGCTGTTGGGC
ACTGACAATTCCGTGGTGTTGTCGGGGAAATCATCGTCCTTTCCTTGGCTGCTCGCCTGTGTTGCCACCT
GGATTCTGCGCGGGACGTCCTTCTGCTACGTCCCTTCGGCCCTCAATCCAGCGGACCTTCCTTCCCGCGG
CCTGCTGCCGGCTCTGCGGCCTCTTCCGCGTCTTCGCCTTCGCCCTCAGACGAGTCGGATCTCCCTTTGG
GCCGCCTCCCCGCGTCGACTTTAAGACCAATGACTTACAAGGCAGCTGTAGATCTTAGCCACTTTTTAAA
AGAAAAGGGGGGACTGGAAGGGCTAATTCACTCCCAACGAAGACAAGATCTGCTTTTTGCTTGTACTGGG
TCTCTCTGGTTAGACCAGATCTGAGCCTGGGAGCTCTCTGGCTAACTAGGGAACCCACTGCTTAAGCCTC
AATAAAGCTTGCCTTGAGTGCTTCAAGTAGTGTGTGCCCGTCTGTTGTGTGACTCTGGTAACTAGAGATC
CCTCAGACCCTTTTAGTCAGTGTGGAAAATCTCTAGCAGTACGTATAGTAGTTCATGTCATCTTATTATT
CAGTATTTATAACTTGCAAAGAAATGAATATCAGAGAGTGAGAGGAACTTGTTTATTGCAGCTTATAATG
GTTACAAATAAAGCAATAGCATCACAAATTTCACAAATAAAGCATTTTTTTCACTGCATTCTAGTTGTGG
TTTGTCCAAACTCATCAATGTATCTTATCATGTCTGGCTCTAGCTATCCCGCCCCTAACTCCGCCCATCC
CGCCCCTAACTCCGCCCAGTTCCGCCCATTCTCCGCCCCATGGCTGACTAATTTTTTTTATTTATGCAGA
GGCCGAGGCCGCCTCGGCCTCTGAGCTATTCCAGAAGTAGTGAGGAGGCTTTTTTGGAGGCCTAGGGACG
TACCCAATTCGCCCTATAGTGAGTCGTATTACGCGCGCTCACTGGCCGTCGTTTTACAACGTCGTGACTG
GGAAAACCCTGGCGTTACCCAACTTAATCGCCTTGCAGCACATCCCCCTTTCGCCAGCTGGCGTAATAGC
GAAGAGGCCCGCACCGATCGCCCTTCCCAACAGTTGCGCAGCCTGAATGGCGAATGGG
[124 nt withheld, positions 4889-5012]
C
[91 nt withheld, positions 5014-5104]
A
[49 nt withheld, positions 5106-5154]
CCTTTGACGTTGGAGTCCACGTTCTTT
[37 nt withheld, positions 5182-5218]
ACCCTATCTCGGTCTATTCTTTTGATTTATAAGGGATTTTGCCGATTTCGGCCTATTGGTTAAAAAATGA
GCTGATTTAACAAAAATTTAACGCGAATTTTAACAAAATATTAACGCTTACAATTTAGGTGGCACTTTTC
GGGGAAATGTGCGCGGAACCCCTATTTGTTTATTTTTCTAAATACATTCAAATATGTATCCGCTCATGAG
ACAATAACCCTGATAAATGCTTCAATAATATTGAAAAAGGAAGAGTATGAGTATTCAACATTTCCGTGTC
GCCCTTATTCCCTTTTTTGCGGCATTTTGCCTTCCTGTTTTTGCTCACCCAGAAACGCTGGTGAAAGTAA
AAGATGCTGAAGATCAGTTGGGTGCACGAGTGGGTTACATCGAACTGGATCTCAACAGCGGTAAGATCCT
TGAGAGTTTTCGCCCCGAAGAACGTTTTCCAATGATGAGCACTTTTAAAGTTCTGCTATGTGGCGCGGTA
TTATCCCGTATTGACGCCGGGCAAGAGCAACTCGGTCGCCGCATACACTATTCTCAGAATGACTTGGTTG
AGTACTCACCAGTCACAGAAAAGCATCTTACGGATGGCATGACAGTAAGAGAATTATGCAGTGCTGCCAT
AACCATGAGTGATAACACTGCGGCCAACTTACTTCTGACAACGATCGGAGGACCGAAGGAGCTAACCGCT
TTTTTGCACAACATGGGGGATCATGTAACTCGCCTTGATCGTTGGGAACCGGAGCTGAATGAAGCCATAC
CAAACGACGAGCGTGACACCACGATGCCTGTAGCAATGGCAACAACGTTGCGCAAACTATTAACTGGCGA
ACTACTTACTCTAGCTTCCCGGCAACAATTAATAGACTGGATGGAGGCGGATAAAGTTGCAGGACCACTT
CTGCGCTCGGCCCTTCCGGCTGGCTGGTTTATTGCTGATAAATCTGGAGCCGGTGAGCGTGGGTCTCGCG
GTATCATTGCAGCACTGGGGCCAGATGGTAAGCCCTCCCGTATCGTAGTTATCTACACGACGGGGAGTCA
GGCAACTATGGATGAACGAAATAGACAGATCGCTGAGATAGGTGCCTCACTGATTAAGCATTGGTAACTG
TCAGACCAAGTTTACTCATATATACTTTAGATTGATTTAAAACTTCATTTTTAATTTAAAAGGATCTAGG
TGAAGATCCTTTTTGATAATCTCATGACCAAAATCCCTTAACGTGAGTTTTCGTTCCACTGAGCGTCAGA
CCCCGTAGAAAAGATCAAAGGATCTTCTTGAGATCCTTTTTTTCTGCGCGTAATCTGCTGCTTGCAAACA
AAAAAACCACCGCTACCAGCGGTGGTTTGTTTGCCGGATCAAGAGCTACCAACTCTTTTTCCGAAGGTAA
CTGGCTTCAGCAGAGCGCAGATACCAAATACTGTTCTTCTAGTGTAGCCGTAGTTAGGCCACCACTTCAA
GAACTCTGTAGCACCGCCTACATACCTCGCTCTGCTAATCCTGTTACCAGTGGCTGCTGCCAGTGGCGAT
AAGTCGTGTCTTACCGGGTTGGACTCAAGACGATAGTTACCGGATAAGGCGCAGCGGTCGGGCTGAACGG
GGGGTTCGTGCACACAGCCCAGCTTGGAGCGAACGACCTACACCGAACTGAGATACCTACAGCGTGAGCT
ATGAGAAAGCGCCACGCTTCCCGAAGGGAGAAAGGCGGACAGGTATCCGGTAAGCGGCAGGGTCGGAACA
GGAGAGCGCACGAGGGAGCTTCCAGGGGGAAACGCCTGGTATCTTTATAGTCCTGTCGGGTTTCGCCACC
TCTGACTTGAGCGTCGATTTTTGTGATGCTCGTCAGGGGGGCGGAGCCTATGGAAAAACGCCAGCAACGC
GGCCTTTTTACGGTTCCTGGCCTTTTGCTGGCCTTTTGCTCACATGTTCTTTCCTGCGTTATCCCCTGAT
TCTGTGGATAACCGTATTACCGCCTTTGAGTGAGCTGATACCGCTCGCCGCAGCCGAACGACCGAGCGCA
GCGAGTCAGTGAGCGAGGAAGCGGAAGAGCGCCCAATACGCAAACCGCCTCTC
